>Addgene plasmid #60216 | Human-Dysferlin-Original | depositor full sequence | sequence record 96330 | Human-Dysferlin-Original sequence 8857 bps
CTTTCCTGCGTTATCCCCTGATTCTGTGGATAACCGTATTACCGCCTTTGAGTGAGCTGATACCGCTCGC
CGCAGCCGAACGACCGAGCGCAGCGAGTCAGTGAGCGAGGAAGCGGAAGAGCGCCCAATACGCAAACCGC
CTCTCCCCGCGCGTTGGCCGATTCATTAATGCAGCTGGCACGACAGGTTTCCCGACTGGAAAGCGGGCAG
TGAGCGCAACGCAATTAATACGCGTACCGCTAGCCAGGAAGAGTTTGTAGAAACGCAAAAAGGCCATCCG
TCAGGATGGCCTTCTGCTTAGTTTGATGCCTGGCAGTTTATGGCGGGCGTCCTGCCCGCCACCCTCCGGG
CCGTTGCTTCACAACGTTCAAATCCGCTCCCGGCGGATTTGTCCTACTCAGGAGAGCGTTCACCGACAAA
CAACAGATAAAACGAAAGGCCCAGTCTTCCGACTGAGCCTTTCGTTTTATTTGATGCCTGGCAGTTCCCT
ACTCTCGCGTTAACGCTAGCATGGATGTTTTCCCAGTCACGACGTTGTAAAACGACGGCCAGTCTTAAGC
TCGGGCCCCAAATAATGATTTTATTTTGACTGATAGTGACCTGTTCGTTGCAACAAATTGATGAGCAATG
CTTTTTTATAATGCCAACTTTGTACAAAAAAGCAGGCTCACTAGTGGTACCGTTTAAACGATCGGCCGCC
ACCATGCTGAGGGTCTTCATCCTCTATGCCGAGAACGTCCACACACCCGACACCGACATCAGCGATGCCT
ACTGCTCCGCGGTGTTTGCAGGGGTGAAGAAGAGAACCAAAGTCATCAAGAACAGCGTGAACCCTGTATG
GAATGAGGGATTTGAATGGGACCTCAAGGGCATCCCCCTGGACCAGGGCTCTGAGCTTCATGTGGTGGTC
AAAGACCATGAGACGATGGGGAGGAACAGGTTCCTGGGGGAAGCCAAGGTCCCACTCCGAGAGGTCCTCG
CCACCCCTAGTCTGTCCGCCAGCTTCAATGCCCCCCTGCTGGACACCAAGAAGCAGCCCACAGGGGCCTC
GCTGGTCCTGCAGGTGTCCTACACACCGCTGCCTGGAGCTGTGCCCCTGTTCCCGCCCCCTACTCCTCTG
GAGCCCTCCCCGACTCTGCCTGACCTGGATGTAGTGGCAGACACAGGAGGAGAGGAAGACACAGAGGACC
AGGGACTCACTGGAGATGAGGCGGAGCCATTCCTGGATCAAAGCGGAGGCCCGGGGGCTCCCACCACCCC
AAGGAAACTACCTTCACGTCCTCCGCCCCACTACCCCGGGATCAAAAGAAAGCGAAGTGCGCCTACATCT
AGAAAGCTGCTGTCAGACAAACCGCAGGATTTCCAGATCAGGGTCCAGGTGATCGAGGGGCGCCAGCTGC
CGGGGGTGAACATCAAGCCTGTGGTCAAGGTTACCGCTGCAGGGCAGACCAAGCGGACGCGGATCCACAA
GGGAAACAGCCCACTCTTCAATGAGACTCTTTTCTTCAACTTGTTTGACTCTCCTGGGGAGCTGTTTGAT
GAGCCCATCTTTATCACGGTGGTAGACTCTCGTTCTCTCAGGACAGATGCTCTCCTCGGGGAGTTCCGGA
TGGACGTGGGCACCATTTACAGAGAGCCCCGGCACGCCTATCTCAGGAAGTGGCTGCTGCTCTCAGACCC
TGATGACTTCTCTGCTGGGGCCAGAGGCTACCTGAAAACAAGCCTTTGTGTGCTGGGGCCTGGGGACGAA
GCGCCTCTGGAGAGAAAAGACCCCTCTGAAGACAAGGAGGACATTGAAAGCAACCTGCTCCGGCCCACAG
GCGTAGCCCTGCGAGGAGCCCACTTCTGCCTGAAGGTCTTCCGGGCCGAGGACTTGCCGCAGATGGACGA
TGCCGTGATGGACAACGTGAAACAGATCTTTGGCTTCGAGAGTAACAAGAAGAACTTGGTGGACCCCTTT
GTGGAGGTCAGCTTTGCGGGGAAAATGCTGTGCAGCAAGATCTTGGAGAAGACGGCCAACCCTCAGTGGA
ACCAGAACATCACACTGCCTGCCATGTTTCCCTCCATGTGCGAAAAAATGAGGATTCGTATCATAGACTG
GGACCGCCTGACTCACAATGACATCGTGGCTACCACCTACCTGAGTATGTCGAAAATCTCTGCCCCTGGA
GGAGAAATAGAAGAGGAGCCTGCAGGTGCTGTCAAGCCTTCGAAAGCCTCAGACTTGGATGACTACCTGG
GCTTCCTCCCCACTTTTGGGCCCTGCTACATCAACCTCTATGGCAGTCCCAGAGAGTTCACAGGCTTCCC
AGACCCCTACACAGAGCTCAACACAGGCAAGGGGGAAGGTGTGGCTTATCGTGGCCGGCTTCTGCTCTCC
CTGGAGACCAAGCTGGTGGAGCACAGTGAACAGAAGGTGGAGGACCTTCCTGCGGATGACATCCTCCGGG
TGGAGAAGTACCTTAGGAGGCGCAAGTACTCCCTGTTTGCGGCCTTCTACTCAGCCACCATGCTGCAGGA
TGTGGATGATGCCATCCAGTTTGAGGTCAGCATCGGGAACTACGGGAACAAGTTCGACATGACCTGCCTG
CCGCTGGCCTCCACCACTCAGTACAGCCGTGCAGTCTTTGACGGGTGCCACTACTACTACCTACCCTGGG
GTAACGTGAAACCTGTGGTGGTGCTGTCATCCTACTGGGAGGACATCAGCCATAGAATCGAGACTCAGAA
CCAGCTGCTTGGGATTGCTGACCGGCTGGAAGCTGGCCTGGAGCAGGTCCACCTGGCCCTGAAGGCGCAG
TGCTCCACGGAGGACGTGGACTCGCTGGTGGCTCAGCTGACGGATGAGCTCATCGCAGGCTGCAGCCAGC
CTCTGGGTGACATCCATGAGACACCCTCTGCCACCCACCTGGACCAGTACCTGTACCAGCTGCGCACCCA
TCACCTGAGCCAAATCACTGAGGCTGCCCTGGCCCTGAAGCTCGGCCACAGTGAGCTCCCTGCAGCTCTG
GAGCAGGCGGAGGACTGGCTCCTGCGTCTGCGTGCCCTGGCAGAGGAGCCCCAGAACAGCCTGCCGGACA
TCGTCATCTGGATGCTGCAGGGAGACAAGCGTGTGGCATACCAGCGGGTGCCCGCCCACCAAGTCCTCTT
CTCCCGGCGGGGTGCCAACTACTGTGGCAAGAATTGTGGGAAGCTACAGACAATCTTTCTGAAATATCCG
ATGGAGAAGGTGCCTGGCGCCCGGATGCCAGTGCAGATACGGGTCAAGCTGTGGTTTGGGCTCTCTGTGG
ATGAGAAGGAGTTCAACCAGTTTGCTGAGGGGAAGCTGTCTGTCTTTGCTGAAACCTATGAGAACGAGAC
TAAGTTGGCCCTTGTTGGGAACTGGGGCACAACGGGCCTCACCTACCCCAAGTTTTCTGACGTCACGGGC
AAGATCAAGCTACCCAAGGACAGCTTCCGCCCCTCGGCCGGCTGGACCTGGGCTGGAGATTGGTTCGTGT
GTCCGGAGAAGACTCTGCTCCATGACATGGACGCCGGTCACCTGAGCTTCGTGGAAGAGGTGTTTGAGAA
CCAGACCCGGCTTCCCGGAGGCCAGTGGATCTACATGAGTGACAACTACACCGATGTGAACGGGGAGAAG
GTGCTTCCCAAGGATGACATTGAGTGCCCACTGGGCTGGAAGTGGGAAGATGAGGAATGGTCCACAGACC
TCAACCGGGCTGTCGATGAGCAAGGCTGGGAGTATAGCATCACCATCCCCCCGGAGCGGAAGCCGAAGCA
CTGGGTCCCTGCTGAGAAGATGTACTACACACACCGACGGCGGCGCTGGGTGCGCCTGCGCAGGAGGGAT
CTCAGCCAAATGGAAGCACTGAAAAGGCACAGGCAGGCGGAGGCGGAGGGCGAGGGCTGGGAGTACGCCT
CTCTTTTTGGCTGGAAGTTCCACCTCGAGTACCGCAAGACAGATGCCTTCCGCCGCCGCCGCTGGCGCCG
TCGCATGGAGCCACTGGAGAAGACGGGGCCTGCAGCTGTGTTTGCCCTTGAGGGGGCCCTGGGCGGCGTG
ATGGATGACAAGAGTGAAGATTCCATGTCCGTCTCCACCTTGAGCTTCGGTGTGAACAGACCCACGATTT
CCTGCATATTCGACTATGGGAACCGCTACCATCTACGCTGCTACATGTACCAGGCCCGGGACCTGGCTGC
GATGGACAAGGACTCTTTTTCTGATCCCTATGCCATCGTCTCCTTCCTGCACCAGAGCCAGAAGACGGTG
GTGGTGAAGAACACCCTTAACCCCACCTGGGACCAGACGCTCATCTTCTACGAGATCGAGATCTTTGGCG
AGCCGGCCACAGTTGCTGAGCAACCGCCCAGCATTGTGGTGGAGCTGTACGACCATGACACTTATGGTGC
AGACGAGTTTATGGGTCGCTGCATCTGTCAACCGAGTCTGGAACGGATGCCACGGCTGGCCTGGTTCCCA
CTGACGAGGGGCAGCCAGCCGTCGGGGGAGCTGCTGGCCTCTTTTGAGCTCATCCAGAGAGAGAAGCCGG
CCATCCACCATATTCCTGGTTTTGAGGTGCAGGAGACATCAAGGATCCTGGATGAGTCTGAGGACACAGA
CCTGCCCTACCCACCACCCCAGAGGGAGGCCAACATCTACATGGTTCCTCAGAACATCAAGCCAGCGCTC
CAGCGTACCGCCATCGAGATCCTGGCATGGGGCCTGCGGAACATGAAGAGTTACCAGCTGGCCAACATCT
CCTCCCCCAGCCTCGTGGTAGAGTGTGGGGGCCAGACGGTGCAGTCCTGTGTCATCAGGAACCTCCGGAA
GAACCCCAACTTTGACATCTGCACCCTCTTCATGGAAGTGATGCTGCCCAGGGAGGAGCTCTACTGCCCC
CCCATCACCGTCAAGGTCATCGATAACCGCCAGTTTGGCCGCCGGCCTGTGGTGGGCCAGTGTACCATCC
GCTCCCTGGAGAGCTTCCTGTGTGACCCCTACTCGGCGGAGAGTCCATCCCCACAGGGTGGCCCAGACGA
TGTGAGCCTACTCAGTCCTGGGGAAGACGTGCTCATCGACATTGATGACAAGGAGCCCCTCATCCCCATC
CAGGAGGAAGAGTTCATCGATTGGTGGAGCAAATTCTTTGCCTCCATAGGGGAGAGGGAAAAGTGCGGCT
CCTACCTGGAGAAGGATTTTGACACCCTGAAGGTCTATGACACACAGCTGGAGAATGTGGAGGCCTTTGA
GGGCCTGTCTGACTTTTGTAACACCTTCAAGCTGTACCGGGGCAAGACGCAGGAGGAGACAGAAGATCCA
TCTGTGATTGGTGAATTTAAGGGCCTCTTCAAAATTTATCCCCTCCCAGAAGACCCAGCCATCCCCATGC
CCCCAAGACAGTTCCACCAGCTGGCCGCCCAGGGACCCCAGGAGTGCTTGGTCCGTATCTACATTGTCCG
AGCATTTGGCCTGCAGCCCAAGGACCCCAATGGAAAGTGTGATCCTTACATCAAGATCTCCATAGGGAAG
AAATCAGTGAGTGACCAGGATAACTACATCCCCTGCACGCTGGAGCCCGTATTTGGAAAGATGTTCGAGC
TGACCTGCACTCTGCCTCTGGAGAAGGACCTAAAGATCACTCTCTATGACTATGACCTCCTCTCCAAGGA
CGAAAAGATCGGTGAGACGGTCGTCGACCTGGAGAACAGGCTGCTGTCCAAGTTTGGGGCTCGCTGTGGA
CTCCCACAGACCTACTGTGTCTCTGGACCGAACCAGTGGCGGGACCAGCTCCGCCCCTCCCAGCTCCTCC
ACCTCTTCTGCCAGCAGCATAGAGTCAAGGCACCTGTGTACCGGACAGACCGTGTAATGTTTCAGGATAA
AGAATATTCCATTGAAGAGATAGAGGCTGGCAGGATCCCAAACCCACACCTGGGCCCAGTGGAGGAGCGT
CTGGCTCTGCATGTGCTTCAGCAGCAGGGCCTGGTCCCGGAGCACGTGGAGTCACGGCCCCTCTACAGCC
CCCTGCAGCCAGACATCGAGCAGGGGAAGCTGCAGATGTGGGTCGACCTATTTCCGAAGGCCCTGGGGCG
GCCTGGACCTCCCTTCAACATCACCCCACGGAGAGCCAGAAGGTTTTTCCTGCGTTGTATTATCTGGAAT
ACCAGAGATGTGATCCTGGATGACCTGAGCCTCACGGGGGAGAAGATGAGCGACATTTATGTGAAAGGTT
GGATGATTGGCTTTGAAGAACACAAGCAAAAGACAGACGTGCATTATCGTTCCCTGGGAGGTGAAGGCAA
CTTCAACTGGAGGTTCATTTTCCCCTTCGACTACCTGCCAGCTGAGCAAGTCTGTACCATTGCCAAGAAG
GATGCCTTCTGGAGGCTGGACAAGACTGAGAGCAAAATCCCAGCACGAGTGGTGTTCCAGATCTGGGACA
ATGACAAGTTCTCCTTTGATGATTTTCTGGGCTCCCTGCAGCTCGATCTCAACCGCATGCCCAAGCCAGC
CAAGACAGCCAAGAAGTGCTCCTTGGACCAGCTGGATGATGCTTTCCACCCAGAATGGTTTGTGTCCCTT
TTTGAGCAGAAAACAGTGAAGGGCTGGTGGCCCTGTGTAGCAGAAGAGGGTGAGAAGAAAATACTGGCGG
GCAAGCTGGAAATGACCTTGGAGATTGTAGCAGAGAGTGAGCATGAGGAGCGGCCTGCTGGCCAGGGCCG
GGATGAGCCCAACATGAACCCTAAGCTTGAGGACCCAAGGCGCCCCGACACCTCCTTCCTGTGGTTTACC
TCCCCATACAAGACCATGAAGTTCATCCTGTGGCGGCGTTTCCGGTGGGCCATCATCCTCTTCATCATCC
TCTTCATCCTGCTGCTGTTCCTGGCCATCTTCATCTACGCCTTCCCGAACTATGCTGCCATGAAGCTGGT
GAAGCCCTTCAGCTGAGCATATGTTAATTAACCTAGGTTATAAGCGGCCGCACCCAGCTTTCTTGTACAA
AGTTGGCATTATAAGAAAGCATTGCTTATCAATTTGTTGCAACGAACAGGTCACTATCAGTCAAAATAAA
ATCATTATTTGCCATCCAGCTGATATCCCCTATAGTGAGTCGTATTACATGGTCATAGCTGTTTCCTGGC
AGCTCTGGCCCGTGTCTCAAAATCTCTGATGTTACATTGCACAAGATAAAATAATATCATCATGAACAAT
AAAACTGTCTGCTTACATAAACAGTAATACAAGGGGTGTTATGAGCCATATTCAACGGGAAACGTCGAGG
CCGCGATTAAATTCCAACATGGATGCTGATTTATATGGGTATAAATGGGCTCGCGATAATGTCGGGCAAT
CAGGTGCGACAATCTATCGCTTGTATGGGAAGCCCGATGCGCCAGAGTTGTTTCTGAAACATGGCAAAGG
TAGCGTTGCCAATGATGTTACAGATGAGATGGTCAGACTAAACTGGCTGACGGAATTTATGCCTCTTCCG
ACCATCAAGCATTTTATCCGTACTCCTGATGATGCATGGTTACTCACCACTGCGATCCCCGGAAAAACAG
CATTCCAGGTATTAGAAGAATATCCTGATTCAGGTGAAAATATTGTTGATGCGCTGGCAGTGTTCCTGCG
CCGGTTGCATTCGATTCCTGTTTGTAATTGTCCTTTTAACAGCGATCGCGTATTTCGTCTCGCTCAGGCG
CAATCACGAATGAATAACGGTTTGGTTGATGCGAGTGATTTTGATGACGAGCGTAATGGCTGGCCTGTTG
AACAAGTCTGGAAAGAAATGCATAAACTTTTGCCATTCTCACCGGATTCAGTCGTCACTCATGGTGATTT
CTCACTTGATAACCTTATTTTTGACGAGGGGAAATTAATAGGTTGTATTGATGTTGGACGAGTCGGAATC
GCAGACCGATACCAGGATCTTGCCATCCTATGGAACTGCCTCGGTGAGTTTTCTCCTTCATTACAGAAAC
GGCTTTTTCAAAAATATGGTATTGATAATCCTGATATGAATAAATTGCAGTTTCATTTGATGCTCGATGA
GTTTTTCTAATCAGAATTGGTTAATTGGTTGTAACACTGGCAGAGCATTACGCTGACTTGACGGGACGGC
GCAAGCTCATGACCAAAATCCCTTAACGTGAGTTACGCGTCGTTCCACTGAGCGTCAGACCCCGTAGAAA
AGATCAAAGGATCTTCTTGAGATCCTTTTTTTCTGCGCGTAATCTGCTGCTTGCAAACAAAAAAACCACC
GCTACCAGCGGTGGTTTGTTTGCCGGATCAAGAGCTACCAACTCTTTTTCCGAAGGTAACTGGCTTCAGC
AGAGCGCAGATACCAAATACTGTTCTTCTAGTGTAGCCGTAGTTAGGCCACCACTTCAAGAACTCTGTAG
CACCGCCTACATACCTCGCTCTGCTAATCCTGTTACCAGTGGCTGCTGCCAGTGGCGATAAGTCGTGTCT
TACCGGGTTGGACTCAAGACGATAGTTACCGGATAAGGCGCAGCGGTCGGGCTGAACGGGGGGTTCGTGC
ACACAGCCCAGCTTGGAGCGAACGACCTACACCGAACTGAGATACCTACAGCGTGAGCTATGAGAAAGCG
CCACGCTTCCCGAAGGGAGAAAGGCGGACAGGTATCCGGTAAGCGGCAGGGTCGGAACAGGAGAGCGCAC
GAGGGAGCTTCCAGGGGGAAACGCCTGGTATCTTTATAGTCCTGTCGGGTTTCGCCACCTCTGACTTGAG
CGTCGATTTTTGTGATGCTCGTCAGGGGGGCGGAGCCTATGGAAAAACGCCAGCAACGCGGCCTTTTTAC
GGTTCCTGGCCTTTTGCTGGCCTTTTGCTCACATGTT
Features (pLannotate 1.2.2; 10 found; start..end, strand, type, name):
    121..213     +  CDS            lacI (fragment): lac repressor; lacI; The lac repressor binds to the lac operator to inhibit transcription in E. coli. This inhibition can be relieved by adding lactose or isopropyl-β-D-thiogalactopyranoside (IPTG).
    268..295     -  terminator     rrnB T2 terminator: transcription terminator T2 from the E. coli rrnB gene
    427..470     +  terminator     rrnB T1 terminator: Escherichia coli rrnB; transcription terminator T1 from the E. coli rrnB gene
    517..553     -  CDS            lacZα (fragment): LacZα fragment of β-galactosidase; lacZ fragment
    569..668     +  protein_bind   attL1: mutant version of attL; recombination site for the Gateway® LR reaction LR Clonase™
    704..6943    +  CDS            DYSF: DYSF_HUMAN - Also known as FER1L1. Experimental evidence at protein level: Swiss-Prot protein existence level 1. Key calcium ion sensor involved in the Ca(2+)-triggered synaptic vesicle-plasma membrane fusion. Plays a role in the sarcolemma repair mechanism of both skeletal muscle and cardiomyocytes that permits rapid resealing of membranes disrupted by mechanical stress (By similarity). From Homo sapiens (Human).
   6982..7081    -  protein_bind   attL2: mutant version of attL; recombination site for the Gateway® LR reaction LR Clonase™
   7099..7117    -  promoter       T7 promoter: promoter for bacteriophage T7 RNA polymerase
   7251..8060    +  CDS            KanR: aminoglycoside phosphotransferase; aph(3')-Ia; confers resistance to kanamycin in bacteria or G418 (Geneticin®) in eukaryotes
   8207..8795    +  rep_origin     ori: high-copy-number ColE1/pMB1/pBR322/pUC origin of replication
