[The description below was written by a language model from this plasmid's Addgene catalogue record and pLannotate feature annotations shown in this document.]
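Description:
Human-Dysferlin-Original is a Gateway entry clone built on the Invitrogen pDONR221 backbone, carrying the full-length human dysferlin (DYSF, also known as FER1L1) cDNA. The whole plasmid is about 8.9 kb, of which roughly 6.3 kb is insert. It is propagated in E. coli through a high-copy ColE1/pUC-type origin and selected with kanamycin via an aminoglycoside phosphotransferase (KanR) gene. According to the record, the dysferlin insert was produced by gene synthesis and corresponds to a RefSeq human dysferlin transcript.

The annotated DYSF coding sequence (about 6.2 kb) lies in the forward orientation between attL1 and attL2, the recombination sites generated when an attB-flanked fragment is recombined into a pDONR vector. These sites allow directional transfer of the open reading frame into any attR-containing destination vector by an LR Clonase reaction. Upstream of attL1 sit the rrnB T1 and T2 transcription terminators, which insulate the insert from read-through transcription in bacteria, along with short residual lacI and lacZα fragments that are backbone remnants rather than functional genes. A T7 promoter lies just beyond attL2, pointing back toward the insert; in this backbone such sites, like the M13 primer sites, are mainly useful for sequencing. No promoter positioned to drive dysferlin expression is annotated, so the plasmid is a shuttle and storage clone, not an expression construct. The record lists no epitope tags or reporters.

Its intended use is as a source of human dysferlin for building expression vectors. Dysferlin is a calcium-sensing protein involved in sarcolemmal membrane repair in skeletal and cardiac muscle, and the gene's aliases reflect its link to limb-girdle muscular dystrophy 2B and Miyoshi myopathy.
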