Addgene plasmid #60216: Human-Dysferlin-Original
Purpose: Human dysferlin (accession #NM_003494) cDNA in pDONR221 plasmid which can be used as an entry vector for Invitrogen’s gateway system.
Depositing lab: Jain Foundation.
Backbone
  Vector backbone: pDONR221
  Backbone manufacturer: Invitrogen
  Backbone size w/o insert (bp): 2571
  Total vector size (bp): 8857
  Vector type: Gateway entry clone
Growth in bacteria
  Bacterial resistance: Kanamycin, 50 μg/mL
  Growth temperature: 37°C
  Growth strain: DH10B
  Copy number: Unknown
Gene/Insert
  Gene/Insert name: Dysferlin
  Species: H. sapiens (human)
  Insert size (bp): 6286
  Entrez Gene: DYSF (a.k.a. FER1L1, LGMD2B, LGMDR2, MMD1)
  Cloning method: Gateway Cloning
  Sequencing primers: 5′ M13pUC-fwd
Resource information
  A portion of this plasmid was derived from a plasmid made by: The human dysferlin insert was synthesized by DNA2.0
Terms and licenses: Academic/Nonprofit Terms; Industry Terms: Not Available to Industry
How to cite: Human-Dysferlin-Original was a gift from Jain Foundation (Addgene plasmid # 60216 ; http://n2t.net/addgene:60216 ; RRID:Addgene_60216)
