>Addgene plasmid #60216 | Human-Dysferlin-Original | addgene partial sequence | sequence record 98268 | M13pUC-Fwd 5'-CCCAGTCACGACGTTGTAAAACG-3'
ATGATTTTATTTTGACTGATAGTGACCTGTTCGTTGCAACAAATTGATGAGCAATGCTTTTTTATAATGC
CAACTTTGTACAAAAAAGCAGGCTCACTAGTGGTACCGTTTAAACGATCGGCCGCCACCATGCTGAGGGT
CTTCATCCTCTATGCCGAGAACGTCCACACACCCGACACCGACATCAGCGATGCCTACTGCTCCGCGGTG
TTTGCAGGGGTGAAGAAGAGAACCAAAGTCATCAAGAACAGCGTGAACCCTGTATGGAATGAGGGATTTG
AATGGGACCTCAAGGGCATCCCCCTGGACCAGGGCTCTGAGCTTCATGTGGTGGTCAAAGACCATGAGAC
GATGGGGAGGAACAGGTTCCTGGGGGAAGCCAAGGTCCCACTCCGAGAGGTCCTCGCCACCCCTAGTCTG
TCCGCCAGCTTCAATGCCCCCCTGCTGGACACCAAGAAGCAGCCCACAGGGGCCTCGCTGGTCCTGCAGG
TGTCCTACACACCGCTGCCTGGAGCTGTGCCCCTGTTCCCGCCCCCTACTCCTCTGGAGCCCTCCCCGAC
TCTGCCTGACCTGGATGTAGTGGCAGACACAGGAGGAGAGGAAGACACAGAGGACCAGGGACTCACTGGA
GATGAGGCGGAGCCATTCCTGGATCAAAGCGGAGGCCCGGGGGCTCCCACCACCCCAAGGAAACTACCTT
CACGTCCTCCGCCCCACTACCCCGGGATCAAAAGAAAGCGAAGTGCGCCTACATCTAGAAAGCTGCTGTC
AGACAA
