>Addgene plasmid #60216 | Human-Dysferlin-Original | addgene partial sequence | sequence record 98641 | M13-Rev 5'-CAGGAAACAGCTATGACC-3'
ATAATGATTTTATTTTGACTGATAGTGACCTGTTCGTTGCAACAAATTGATAAGCAATGCTTTCTTATAA
TGCCAACTTTGTACAAGAAAGCTGGGTGCGGCCGCTTATAACCTAGGTTAATTAACATATGCTCAGCTGA
AGGGCTTCACCAGCTTCATGGCAGCATAGTTCGGGAAGGCGTAGATGAAGATGGCCAGGAACAGCAGCAG
GATGAAGAGGATGATGAAGAGGATGATGGCCCACCGGAAACGCCGCCACAGGATGAACTTCATGGTCTTG
TATGGGGAGGTAAACCACAGGAAGGAGGTGTCGGGGCGCCTTGGGTCCTCAAGCTTAGGGTTCATGTTGG
GCTCATCCCGGCCCTGGCCAGCAGGCCGCTCCTCATGCTCACTCTCTGCTACAATCTCCAAGGTCATTTC
CAGCTTGCCCGCCAGTATTTTCTTCTCACCCTCTTCTGCTACACAGGGCCACCAGCCCTTCACTGTTTTC
TGCTCAAAAAGGGACACAAACCATTCTGGGTGGAAAGCATCATCCAGCTGGTCCAAGGAGCACTTCTTGG
CTGTCTTGGCTGGCTTGGGCATGCGGTTGAGATCGAGCTGCAGGGAGCCCAGAAAATCATCAAAGGAGAA
CTTGTCATTGTCCCAGATCTGGAACACCACTCGTGCTGGGATTTTGCTCTCAGTCTTGTCCAGCCTCCAG
AAGGCATCCTTCTTGGCAATGGTACAGACTTGCTCAGCTGGCAGGTAGTCGAAGG
